>Addgene plasmid #43473 | II-TTTG | depositor partial sequence | sequence record 58738 | II-TTTG sequence 426 bps
CGTCTCGCTTAACCCCAGAGCAGGTCGTGGCCATTGCCTCGAATGGAGGGGGCAAACAGGCGTTGGAAAC
CGTACAACGATTGCTGCCGGTGCTGTGCCAAGCGCACGGACTCACCCCAGAGCAGGTCGTGGCCATTGCC
TCGAATGGAGGGGGCAAACAGGCGTTGGAAACCGTACAACGATTGCTGCCGGTGCTGTGCCAAGCGCACG
GCCTCACCCCAGAGCAGGTCGTGGCCATTGCCTCGAATGGAGGGGGCAAACAGGCGTTGGAAACCGTACA
ACGATTGCTGCCGGTGCTGTGCCAAGCGCACGGATTAACCCCAGAGCAGGTCGTGGCAATCGCGAGCAAT
AACGGCGGAAAACAGGCTTTGGAAACGGTGCAGAGGCTCCTTCCAGTGCTGTGCCAAGCGCACGGGCTCA
GAGACG
