>Addgene plasmid #43473 | II-TTTG | addgene partial sequence | sequence record 61519 | M13-F20 5'-TGTAAAACGACGGCCAGT-3'
GGGCGAATTGGGCCCTCTAGATGCATGCTTCGAGCGGCCGCCAGTGTGATGGATATCTGCAGAATTCGCC
CTTAGTATCTTTCCTGTGCCCACGTCTCTGAGCCCGTGCGCTTGGCACAGCACTGGAAGGAGCCTCTGCA
CCGTTTCCAAAGCCTGTTTTCCGCCGTTATTGCTCGCGATTGCCACGACCTGCTCTGGGGTTAATCCGTG
CGCTTGGCACAGCACCGGCAGCAATCGTTGTACGGTTTCCAACGCCTGTTTGCCCCCTCCATTCGAGGCA
ATGGCCACGACCTGCTCTGGGGTGAGGCCGTGCGCTTGGCACAGCACCGGCAGCAATCGTTGTACGGTTT
CCAACGCCTGTTTGCCCCCTCCATTCGAGGCAATGGCCACGACCTGCTCTGGGGTGAGTCCGTGCGCTTG
GCACAGCACCGGCAGCAATCGTTGTACGGTTTCCAACGCCTGTTTGCCCCCTCCATTCGAGGCAATGGCC
ACGACCTGCTCTGGGGTTAAGCGAGACGCGCTAGGACGGCATCTATATAAGGGCGAATTCCAGCACACTG
GCGGCCGTTACTAGTGGATCCGAGCTCGGTACCAAGCTTGGCGTAATCATGGTCATAGCTGTTTCCTGTG
TGAAATTGTTATCCGCTCACAATTCCACACAACATACGAGCCGGAAGCATAAAGTGTAAAGCCTGGGGTG
CCTAATGAGTGAGCTAACTCACATTAATTGCGTTGCGCTCACTGCCCGCTTTCCAGTCGGGAAACCTGTC
GTGCCAGCTGCATTAATGAATCGGCCAACGCGCGGGGAGAGGCGGTTTGCGTATTGGGCGCTCTTCCGCT
TCCTCGCTCACTGANTCGCTGCGCTCGGTCGTTCGGCTGCGGCGAGCGGTATCAGCTCACTCAAAGGCGG
TAATACGGTTATCCACAGAATCNGGAACCAGAAA
