[The description below was written by a language model from this plasmid's Addgene catalogue record.]
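Description:
II-TTTG is a bacterial cloning plasmid built on the commercial pCRII-TOPO backbone (about 4 kb without insert), into which a 426 bp synthetic fragment was placed by TOPO cloning. It is a high-copy plasmid maintained in E. coli and carries resistance to both ampicillin and kanamycin, so either or both drugs can be used for selection. The insert is flanked by T7 and M13-reverse priming sites, which are the listed sequencing primers for verifying it. No feature table is provided, so the exact layout of backbone elements cannot be confirmed beyond these catalogue fields.

The record gives the insert only the name II-TTTG and the species "synthetic", without stating its function. The associated publication describes a TALEN genome-editing system for generating human stem cell-based disease models. In that context, the name and size suggest a pre-assembled block of four TALE repeat modules recognising the bases T, T, T and G, with "II" probably marking the block's position in an ordered assembly. A 426 bp insert is consistent with four repeats of roughly 100 bp each plus short flanks. This interpretation is an inference from the name, size and publication rather than something the record states.

The plasmid has no recorded promoter-driven expression cassette, reporter or eukaryotic selection marker. It is best understood as a storage and propagation vector for a library component, from which the insert would be taken and combined with other modules to build a full-length TALE DNA-binding array in a separate nuclease expression vector. The record notes that distribution is restricted to academic and nonprofit users.
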