Addgene plasmid #43473: II-TTTG
Depositing lab: Chad Cowan & Kiran Musunuru. Depositing organization: Harvard University. Publication: A TALEN Genome-Editing System for Generating Human Stem Cell-Based Disease Models. Ding Q, Lee YK, Schaefer EA, Peters DT, Veres A, Kim K, Kuperwasser N, Motola DL, Meissner TB, Hendriks WT, Trevisan M, Gupta RM, Moisan A, Banks E, Friesen M, Schinzel RT, Xia F, Tang A, Xia Y, Figueroa E, Wann A, Ahfeldt T, Daheron L, Zhang F, Rubin LL, Peng LF, Chung RT, Musunuru K, Cowan CA. Cell Stem Cell. 2012 Dec 12. pii: S1934-5909(12)00645-5. doi: 10.1016/j.stem.2012.11.011. PubMed 23246482.
Backbone
  Vector backbone: pCRII-TOPO
  Backbone manufacturer: Invitrogen
  Backbone size w/o insert (bp): 3973
  Vector type: Bacterial Cloning
Growth in bacteria
  Bacterial resistance: Ampicillin and Kanamycin, 100 & 50 μg/mL
  Growth temperature: 37°C
  Growth strain: Top10
  Copy number: High Copy
Gene/Insert
  Gene/Insert name: II-TTTG
  Species: Synthetic
  Insert size (bp): 426
  Cloning method: TOPO Cloning
  Sequencing primers: 5′ T7; 3′ M13-rev
Terms and licenses: Academic/Nonprofit Terms; Industry Terms: Not Available to Industry
How to cite: II-TTTG was a gift from Chad Cowan & Kiran Musunuru (Addgene plasmid # 43473 ; http://n2t.net/addgene:43473 ; RRID:Addgene_43473)
